Addgene plasmid #101883: 5K29 (PP-BRD3)
Purpose: Bacterial expression for structure determination; may not be full ORF
Depositing lab: Cheryl Arrowsmith. Depositing organization: University of Toronto.
Backbone
  Vector backbone: pET15-MHL
  Backbone manufacturer: Cheryl Arrowsmith (Addgene plasmid # 26092)
  Vector type: Bacterial Expression
Growth in bacteria
  Bacterial resistance: Ampicillin, 100 μg/mL
  Growth temperature: 37°C
  Growth strain: DH5alpha
  Copy number: Unknown
Gene/Insert
  Gene/Insert name: PP-BRD3 (alt name: PDB ID: 5K29, 6NEZ)
  Species: Trypanosoma brucei
  Promoter: T7
  Tag / fusion protein: 6xHis, TEV (N terminal on backbone)
  Cloning method: Ligation Independent Cloning
  Sequencing primers: 5′ T7; 3′ T7-term
Terms and licenses: Academic/Nonprofit Terms; Industry Terms: Not Available to Industry
Depositor comments: N terminal tag: MHHHHHHSSGRENLYFQG. SGC Clone Sample ID: Tb427tmp.01.5000:MAC054-B06:C234730. SGC or PDG link: http://www.thesgc.org/structures/5K29/ https://www.thesgc.org/structures/6NEZ/
How to cite: 5K29 (PP-BRD3) was a gift from Cheryl Arrowsmith (Addgene plasmid # 101883 ; http://n2t.net/addgene:101883 ; RRID:Addgene_101883)
