[The description below was written by a language model from this plasmid's Addgene catalogue record and pLannotate feature annotations shown in this document.]
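Description:
5K29 (PP-BRD3) is a bacterial expression plasmid built on the pET15-MHL backbone, a pET-type vector used for producing recombinant protein in E. coli for structural biology. The sequenced record is about 6.1 kb. It is maintained through a ColE1/pBR322-family origin accompanied by the bom region and the rop gene, which together point to the moderate copy number typical of pBR322 derivatives, although the catalogue lists copy number as unknown. Selection is by ampicillin through the β-lactamase gene under its own promoter. Several tetracycline-resistance fragments and the tet promoter appear in the annotation, but these are non-functional remnants of the pBR322 ancestry rather than a usable marker.

The insert encodes PP-BRD3 from Trypanosoma brucei, introduced by ligation-independent cloning. The record cautions that it may not be the full open reading frame, as is common for constructs trimmed for crystallisation. The insert itself is not annotated in the feature table, but it presumably occupies the gap between the tag and the terminator-proximal region. Transcription is driven by a T7 promoter with an adjacent lac operator, followed by the phage T7 gene 10 ribosome binding site and closed by the T7 terminator. The plasmid-borne lacI gene supplies repressor, so expression is held off until IPTG induction in a host providing T7 RNA polymerase. The protein carries a backbone-encoded N-terminal 6xHis tag followed by a TEV protease site, allowing metal-affinity purification and tag removal. The short "capTEV" and "SET1" hits are probably partial matches to this tag and to vector sequence, not true biotinylation or solubility tags. The construct was used for structure determination, and two deposited structures are associated with it.
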