Features (pLannotate 1.2.2; 19 found; start..end, strand, type, name):
      1..19      +  promoter       T7 promoter: promoter for bacteriophage T7 RNA polymerase
     20..44      +  protein_bind   lac operator: The lac repressor binds to the lac operator to inhibit transcription in E. coli. This inhibition can be relieved by adding lactose or isopropyl-β-D-thiogalactopyranoside (IPTG). lac repressor encoded by lacI
     59..81      +  RBS            RBS: efficient ribosome binding site from bacteriophage T7 gene 10 (Olins and Rangwala, 1989)
     89..107     +  CDS            capTEV™ (fragment): composite tag for in vivo biotinylation, TEV protease cleavage, and 6xHis tagging
    552..601     +  CDS            SET1 (fragment): solubility-enhancement tag derived from T7 phage gene 10B
    609..656     +  terminator     T7 terminator: transcription terminator for bacteriophage T7 RNA polymerase
    679..783     -  CDS            TcR (fragment): tetracycline efflux protein; tet; confers resistance to tetracycline
    831..859     -  promoter       tet promoter: E. coli promoter for tetracycline efflux protein gene
    972..1076    +  promoter       AmpR promoter: bla
   1077..1937    +  CDS            AmpR: β-lactamase; bla; confers resistance to ampicillin, carbenicillin, and related antibiotics
   2108..2696    +  rep_origin     ori: high-copy-number ColE1/pMB1/pBR322/pUC origin of replication
   2882..3021    -  misc_feature   bom: basis of mobility region from pBR322
   3123..3314    -  CDS            rop: Rop protein, which maintains plasmids at low copy number; rop
   3331..3711    +  CDS            YPB1_ECOLX: Protein predicted: Swiss-Prot protein existence level 4. From Escherichia coli.
   3953..4577    -  CDS            TcR (fragment): tetracycline efflux protein; tet; confers resistance to tetracycline
   4592..4613    -  protein_bind   CAP binding site: CAP binding activates transcription in the presence of cAMP. E. coli catabolite activator protein
   4626..5708    -  CDS            lacI: lac repressor; lacI; The lac repressor binds to the lac operator to inhibit transcription in E. coli. This inhibition can be relieved by adding lactose or isopropyl-β-D-thiogalactopyranoside (IPTG).
   5709..5786    -  promoter       lacI promoter: lacI
   5794..6073    -  CDS            TcR (fragment): tetracycline efflux protein; tet; confers resistance to tetracycline
>Addgene plasmid #101883 | 5K29 (PP-BRD3) | addgene full sequence | sequence record 194713 | Addgene NGS Result
TAATACGACTCACTATAGGGGAATTGTGAGCGGATAACAATTCCCCTCTAGAAATAATTTTGTTTAACTT
TAAGAAGGAGATATACCATGCATCATCATCATCATCACAGCAGCGGCAGAGAAAACTTGTATTTCCAGGG
CATGAGTCAAAACCGGCAGCTGCTTTACCCCAGAGAGGAAATGGTGTCACTCGTCCGCTCGCTCGACCGA
CCACAAGAAAATGGACTTTTTTCACAGGATGTGTTATTGCAGTACCCGGAACTTGCAGAAAGCTACACGA
AGGTGTGTCCAAACCGATGTGATCTAGCGACGGCTGCTGACCGCGCGGCGAAGGGTGCATATGGATATGA
TGTGCAGCTGACGACATTAAAGGAAGACATCAGGTTGATGGTTAACAACTGCATCCTTTTTAACGGCGCG
GAGGGGGCCTATGCAGATGCCGCACGAACCTTTGAGAAGTTTGCAATGGGCAAAATAGATGCATATATTT
CGCAGAAAGTGGGTGGCAGGCGCCTTTGATGACGAAGCTTGCGGCCGCACTCGAGGATCCGGCTGCTAAC
AAAGCCCGAAAGGAAGCTGAGTTGGCTGCTGCCACCGCTGAGCAATAACTAGCATAACCCCTTGGGGCCT
CTAAACGGGTCTTGAGGGGTTTTTTGCTGAAAGGAGGAACTATATCCGGATATCCCGCAAGAGGCCCGGC
AGTACCGGCATAACCAAGCCTATGCCTACAGCATCCAGGGTGACGGTGCCGAGGATGACGATGAGCGCAT
TGTTAGATTTCATACACGGTGCCTGACTGCGTTAGCAATTTAACTGTGATAAACTACCGCATTAAAGCTT
ATCGATGATAAGCTGTCAAACATGAGAATTCTTGAAGACGAAAGGGCCTCGTGATACGCCTATTTTTATA
GGTTAATGTCATGATAATAATGGTTTCTTAGACGTCAGGTGGCACTTTTCGGGGAAATGTGCGCGGAACC
CCTATTTGTTTATTTTTCTAAATACATTCAAATATGTATCCGCTCATGAGACAATAACCCTGATAAATGC
TTCAATAATATTGAAAAAGGAAGAGTATGAGTATTCAACATTTCCGTGTCGCCCTTATTCCCTTTTTTGC
GGCATTTTGCCTTCCTGTTTTTGCTCACCCAGAAACGCTGGTGAAAGTAAAAGATGCTGAAGATCAGTTG
GGTGCACGAGTGGGTTACATCGAACTGGATCTCAACAGCGGTAAGATCCTTGAGAGTTTTCGCCCCGAAG
AACGTTTTCCAATGATGAGCACTTTTAAAGTTCTGCTATGTGGCGCGGTATTATCCCGTGTTGACGCCGG
GCAAGAGCAACTCGGTCGCCGCATACACTATTCTCAGAATGACTTGGTTGAGTACTCACCAGTCACAGAA
AAGCATCTTACGGATGGCATGACAGTAAGAGAATTATGCAGTGCTGCCATAACCATGAGTGATAACACTG
CGGCCAACTTACTTCTGACAACGATCGGAGGACCGAAGGAGCTAACCGCTTTTTTGCACAACATGGGGGA
TCATGTAACTCGCCTTGATCGTTGGGAACCGGAGCTGAATGAAGCCATACCAAACGACGAGCGTGACACC
ACGATGCCTGCAGCAATGGCAACAACGTTGCGCAAACTATTAACTGGCGAACTACTTACTCTAGCTTCCC
GGCAACAATTAATAGACTGGATGGAGGCGGATAAAGTTGCAGGACCACTTCTGCGCTCGGCCCTTCCGGC
TGGCTGGTTTATTGCTGATAAATCTGGAGCCGGTGAGCGTGGGTCTCGCGGTATCATTGCAGCACTGGGG
CCAGATGGTAAGCCCTCCCGTATCGTAGTTATCTACACGACGGGGAGTCAGGCAACTATGGATGAACGAA
ATAGACAGATCGCTGAGATAGGTGCCTCACTGATTAAGCATTGGTAACTGTCAGACCAAGTTTACTCATA
TATACTTTAGATTGATTTAAAACTTCATTTTTAATTTAAAAGGATCTAGGTGAAGATCCTTTTTGATAAT
CTCATGACCAAAATCCCTTAACGTGAGTTTTCGTTCCACTGAGCGTCAGACCCCGTAGAAAAGATCAAAG
GATCTTCTTGAGATCCTTTTTTTCTGCGCGTAATCTGCTGCTTGCAAACAAAAAAACCACCGCTACCAGC
GGTGGTTTGTTTGCCGGATCAAGAGCTACCAACTCTTTTTCCGAAGGTAACTGGCTTCAGCAGAGCGCAG
ATACCAAATACTGTCCTTCTAGTGTAGCCGTAGTTAGGCCACCACTTCAAGAACTCTGTAGCACCGCCTA
CATACCTCGCTCTGCTAATCCTGTTACCAGTGGCTGCTGCCAGTGGCGATAAGTCGTGTCTTACCGGGTT
GGACTCAAGACGATAGTTACCGGATAAGGCGCAGCGGTCGGGCTGAACGGGGGGTTCGTGCACACAGCCC
AGCTTGGAGCGAACGACCTACACCGAACTGAGATACCTACAGCGTGAGCTATGAGAAAGCGCCACGCTTC
CCGAAGGGAGAAAGGCGGACAGGTATCCGGTAAGCGGCAGGGTCGGAACAGGAGAGCGCACGAGGGAGCT
TCCAGGGGGAAACGCCTGGTATCTTTATAGTCCTGTCGGGTTTCGCCACCTCTGACTTGAGCGTCGATTT
TTGTGATGCTCGTCAGGGGGGCGGAGCCTATGGAAAAACGCCAGCAACGCGGCCTTTTTACGGTTCCTGG
CCTTTTGCTGGCCTTTTGCTCACATGTTCTTTCCTGCGTTATCCCCTGATTCTGTGGATAACCGTATTAC
CGCCTTTGAGTGAGCTGATACCGCTCGCCGCAGCCGAACGACCGAGCGCAGCGAGTCAGTGAGCGAGGAA
GCGGAAGAGCGCCTGATGCGGTATTTTCTCCTTACGCATCTGTGCGGTATTTCACACCGCAATGGTGCAC
TCTCAGTACAATCTGCTCTGATGCCGCATAGTTAAGCCAGTATACACTCCGCTATCGCTACGTGACTGGG
TCATGGCTGCGCCCCGACACCCGCCAACACCCGCTGACGCGCCCTGACGGGCTTGTCTGCTCCCGGCATC
CGCTTACAGACAAGCTGTGACCGTCTCCGGGAGCTGCATGTGTCAGAGGTTTTCACCGTCATCACCGAAA
CGCGCGAGGCAGCTGCGGTAAAGCTCATCAGCGTGGTCGTGAAGCGATTCACAGATGTCTGCCTGTTCAT
CCGCGTCCAGCTCGTTGAGTTTCTCCAGAAGCGTTAATGTCTGGCTTCTGATAAAGCGGGCCATGTTAAG
GGCGGTTTTTTCCTGTTTGGTCACTGATGCCTCCGTGTAAGGGGGATTTCTGTTCATGGGGGTAATGATA
CCGATGAAACGAGAGAGGATGCTCACGATACGGGTTACTGATGATGAACATGCCCGGTTACTGGAACGTT
GTGAGGGTAAACAACTGGCGGTATGGATGCGGCGGGACCAGAGAAAAATCACTCAGGGTCAATGCCAGCG
CTTCGTTAATACAGATGTAGGTGTTCCACAGGGTAGCCAGCAGCATCCTGCGATGCAGATCCGGAACATA
ATGGTGCAGGGCGCTGACTTCCGCGTTTCCAGACTTTACGAAACACGGAAACCGAAGACCATTCATGTTG
TTGCTCAGGTCGCAGACGTTTTGCAGCAGCAGTCGCTTCACGTTCGCTCGCGTATCGGTGATTCATTCTG
CTAACCAGTAAGGCAACCCCGCCAGCCTAGCCGGGTCCTCAACGACAGGAGCACGATCATGCGCACCCGT
GGCCAGGACCCAACGCTGCCCGAGATGCGCCGCGTGCGGCTGCTGGAGATGGCGGACGCGATGGATATGT
TCTGCCAAGGGTTGGTTTGCGCATTCACAGTTCTCCGCAAGAATTGATTGGCTCCAATTCTTGGAGTGGT
GAATCCGTTAGCGAGGTGCCGCCGGCTTCCATTCAGGTCGAGGTGGCCCGGCTCCATGCACCGCGACGCA
ACGCGGGGAGGCAGACAAGGTATAGGGCGGCGCCTACAATCCATGCCAACCCGTTCCATGTGCTCGCCGA
GGCGGCATAAATCGCCGTGACGATCAGCGGTCCAATGATCGAAGTTAGGCTGGTAAGAGCCGCGAGCGAT
CCTTGAAGCTGTCCCTGATGGTCGTCATCTACCTGCCTGGACAGCATGGCCTGCAACGCGGGCATCCCGA
TGCCGCCGGAAGCGAGAAGAATCATAATGGGGAAGGCCATCCAGCCTCGCGTCGCGAACGCCAGCAAGAC
GTAGCCCAGCGCGTCGGCCGCCATGCCGGCGATAATGGCCTGCTTCTCGCCGAAACGTTTGGTGGCGGGA
CCAGTGACGAAGGCTTGAGCGAGGGCGTGCAAGATTCCGAATACCGCAAGCGACAGGCCGATCATCGTCG
CGCTCCAGCGAAAGCGGTCCTCGCCGAAAATGACCCAGAGCGCTGCCGGCACCTGTCCTACGAGTTGCAT
GATAAAGAAGACAGTCATAAGTGCGGCGACGATAGTCATGCCCCGCGCCCACCGGAAGGAGCTGACTGGG
TTGAAGGCTCTCAAGGGCATCGGTCGAGATCCCGGTGCCTAATGAGTGAGCTAACTTACATTAATTGCGT
TGCGCTCACTGCCCGCTTTCCAGTCGGGAAACCTGTCGTGCCAGCTGCATTAATGAATCGGCCAACGCGC
GGGGAGAGGCGGTTTGCGTATTGGGCGCCAGGGTGGTTTTTCTTTTCACCAGTGAGACGGGCAACAGCTG
ATTGCCCTTCACCGCCTGGCCCTGAGAGAGTTGCAGCAAGCGGTCCACGCTGGTTTGCCCCAGCAGGCGA
AAATCCTGTTTGATGGTGGTTAACGGCGGGATATAACATGAGCTGTCTTCGGTATCGTCGTATCCCACTA
CCGAGATATCCGCACCAACGCGCAGCCCGGACTCGGTAATGGCGCGCATTGCGCCCAGCGCCATCTGATC
GTTGGCAACCAGCATCGCAGTGGGAACGATGCCCTCATTCAGCATTTGCATGGTTTGTTGAAAACCGGAC
ATGGCACTCCAGTCGCCTTCCCGTTCCGCTATCGGCTGAATTTGATTGCGAGTGAGATATTTATGCCAGC
CAGCCAGACGCAGACGCGCCGAGACAGAACTTAATGGGCCCGCTAACAGCGCGATTTGCTGGTGACCCAA
TGCGACCAGATGCTCCACGCCCAGTCGCGTACCGTCTTCATGGGAGAAAATAATACTGTTGATGGGTGTC
TGGTCAGAGACATCAAGAAATAACGCCGGAACATTAGTGCAGGCAGCTTCCACAGCAATGGCATCCTGGT
CATCCAGCGGATAGTTAATGATCAGCCCACTGACGCGTTGCGCGAGAAGATTGTGCACCGCCGCTTTACA
GGCTTCGACGCCGCTTCGTTCTACCATCGACACCACCACGCTGGCACCCAGTTGATCGGCGCGAGATTTA
ATCGCCGCGACAATTTGCGACGGCGCGTGCAGGGCCAGACTGGAGGTGGCAACGCCAATCAGCAACGACT
GTTTGCCCGCCAGTTGTTGTGCCACGCGGTTGGGAATGTAATTCAGCTCCGCCATCGCCGCTTCCACTTT
TTCCCGCGTTTTCGCAGAAACGTGGCTGGCCTGGTTCACCACGCGGGAAACGGTCTGATAAGAGACACCG
GCATACTCTGCGACATCGTATAACGTTACTGGTTTCACATTCACCACCCTGAATTGACTCTCTTCCGGGC
GCTATCATGCCATACCGCGAAAGGTTTTGCGCCATTCGATGGTGTCCGGGATCTCGACGCTCTCCCTTAT
GCGACTCCTGCATTAGGAAGCAGCCCAGTAGTAGGTTGAGGCCGTTGAGCACCGCCGCCGCAAGGAATGG
TGCATGCAAGGAGATGGCGCCCAACAGTCCCCCGGCCACGGGGCCTGCCACCATACCCACGCCGAAACAA
GCGCTCATGAGCCCGAAGTGGCGAGCCCGATCTTCCCCATCGGTGATGTCGGCGATATAGGCGCCAGCAA
CCGCACCTGTGGCGCCGGTGATGCCGGCCACGATGCGTCCGGCGTAGAGGATCGAGATCTCGATCCCGCG
AAAT
