>Addgene plasmid #101883 | 5K29 (PP-BRD3) | depositor partial sequence | sequence record 192810 | insert
ATGAGTCAAAACCGGCAGCTGCTTTACCCCAGAGAGGAAATGGTGTCACTCGTCCGCTCGCTCGACCGAC
CACAAGAAAATGGACTTTTTTCACAGGATGTGTTATTGCAGTACCCGGAACTTGCAGAAAGCTACACGAA
GGTGTGTCCAAACCGATGTGATCTAGCGACGGCTGCTGACCGCGCGGCGAAGGGTGCATATGGATATGAT
GTGCAGCTGACGACATTAAAGGAAGACATCAGGTTGATGGTTAACAACTGCATCCTTTTTAACGGCGCGG
AGGGGGCCTATGCAGATGCCGCACGAACCTTTGAGAAGTTTGCAATGGGCAAAATAGATGCATATATTTC
GCAGAAAGTGGGTGGCAGGCGCCTT
